>Addgene plasmid #36917 | beta-arrestin2 mYFP | addgene full sequence | sequence record 266133 | Addgene NGS Result
GACGGATCGGGAGATCTCCCGATCCCCTATGGTGCACTCTCAGTACAATCTGCTCTGATGCCGCATAGTT
AAGCCAGTATCTGCTCCCTGCTTGTGTGTTGGAGGTCGCTGAGTAGTGCGCGAGCAAAATTTAAGCTACA
ACAAGGCAAGGCTTGACCGACAATTGCATGAAGAATCTGCTTAGGGTTAGGCGTTTTGCGCTGCTTCGCG
ATGTACGGGCCAGATATACGCGTTGACATTGATTATTGACTAGTTATTAATAGTAATCAATTACGGGGTC
ATTAGTTCATAGCCCATATATGGAGTTCCGCGTTACATAACTTACGGTAAATGGCCCGCCTGGCTGACCG
CCCAACGACCCCCGCCCATTGACGTCAATAATGACGTATGTTCCCATAGTAACGCCAATAGGGACTTTCC
ATTGACGTCAATGGGTGGAGTATTTACGGTAAACTGCCCACTTGGCAGTACATCAAGTGTATCATATGCC
AAGTACGCCCCCTATTGACGTCAATGACGGTAAATGGCCCGCCTGGCATTATGCCCAGTACATGACCTTA
TGGGACTTTCCTACTTGGCAGTACATCTACGTATTAGTCATCGCTATTACCATGGTGATGCGGTTTTGGC
AGTACATCAATGGGCGTGGATAGCGGTTTGACTCACGGGGATTTCCAAGTCTCCACCCCATTGACGTCAA
TGGGAGTTTGTTTTGGCACCAAAATCAACGGGACTTTCCAAAATGTCGTAACAACTCCGCCCCATTGACG
CAAATGGGCGGTAGGCGTGTACGGTGGGAGGTCTATATAAGCAGAGCTCTCTGGCTAACTAGAGAACCCA
CTGCTTACTGGCTTATCGAAATTAATACGACTCACTATAGGGAGACCCAAGCTGGCTAGCGTTTAAACTT
AAGCTTACCATGGGGGAGAAACCCGGGACCAGGGTCTTCAAGAAGTCGAGCCCTAACTGCAAGCTCACCG
TGTACTTGGGCAAGCGTGACTTTGTGGATCACTTGGACAAAGTGGATCCTGTCGATGGTGTGGTGCTTGT
GGATCCTGACTACTTGAAGGACCGGAAAGTGTTTGTGACCCTCACCTGTGCCTTCCGCTATGGCCGAGAA
GACCTGGATGTACTGGGCCTGTCTTTCCGCAAAGATCTGTTCATCGCCACCTACCAGGCCTTCCCCCCCA
TGCCCAACCCACCTCGGCCCCCCACCCGCCTACAGGACCGACTGCTGAAGAAGTTGGGCCAGCATGCCCA
CCCCTTTTTTTTCACAATACCCCAGAATTTGCCTTGCTCCGTCACACTGCAGCCAGGACCGGAGGACACA
GGGAAGGCCTGTGGAGTAGACTTTGAGATTCGAGCCTTCTGTGCCAAATCTATAGAAGAAAAAAGCCACA
AAAGGAACTCCGTGCGGCTTATCATCAGAAAGGTACAGTTTGCTCCTGAGACACCCGGCCCCCAGCCATC
AGCTGAAACCACACGCCACTTCCTCATGTCTGACCGGAGGTCCCTGCACCTAGAGGCTTCCCTGGACAAA
GAGCTGTACTACCATGGGGAACCCCTCAATGTCAACGTCCACGTCACCAACAATTCTGCCAAGACCGTCA
AGAAGATCAGAGTGTCTGTGAGACAGTATGCCGACATTTGCCTCTTCAGCACCGCGCAGTACAAGTGTCC
TGTGGCTCAGCTTGAACAAGATGACCAGGTGTCTCCCAGTTCCACATTCTGCAAGGTGTACACCATAACC
CCGCTGCTCAGTGACAACCGAGAGAAGCGTGGCCTTGCCCTTGATGGGCAACTCAAGCACGAAGACACCA
ACCTGGCTTCCAGCACCATTGTGAAGGAGGGAGCCAACAAGGAGGTGCTGGGAATCCTAGTATCCTACAG
GGTCAAGGTGAAGCTGGTGGTGTCTCGAGGCGGGGATGTCTCCGTGGAGCTACCTTTCGTCCTAATGCAC
CCCAAGCCCCACGACCACATCACCCTTCCCCGACCCCAGTCAGCCCCCCGGGAAATAGACATCCCTGTGG
ATACCAACCTCATTGAATTCGATACCAACTATGCCACAGACGACGACATCGTGTTTGAGGACTTTGCGAG
GCTTCGGCTGAAGGGGATGAAGGATGACGACTATGATGATCAACTCTGCGGTGGAGTCGAGGCACTGGTG
AGCAAGGGCGAGGAGCTGTTCACCGGGGTGGTGCCCATCCTGGTCGAGCTGGACGGCGACGTAAACGGCC
ACAAGTTCAGCGTGTCCGGCGAGGGCGAGGGCGATGCCACCTACGGCAAGCTGACCCTGAAGTTCATCTG
CACCACCGGCAAGCTGCCCGTGCCCTGGCCCACCCTCGTGACCACCTTCGGCTACGGCCTGAAGTGCTTC
GCCCGCTACCCCGACCACATGAAGCAGCACGACTTCTTCAAGTCCGCCATGCCCGAAGGCTACGTCCAGG
AGCGCACCATCTTCTTCAAGGACGACGGCAACTACAAGACCCGCGCCGAGGTGAAGTTCGAGGGCGACAC
CCTGGTGAACCGCATCGAGCTGAAGGGCATCGACTTCAAGGAGGACGGCAACATCCTGGGGCACAAGCTG
GAGTACAACTACAACAGCCACAACGTCTATATCATGGCCGACAAGCAGAAGAACGGCATCAAGGTGAACT
TCAAGATCCGCCACAACATCGAGGACGGCAGCGTGCAGCTCGCCGACCACTACCAGCAGAACACCCCCAT
CGGCGACGGCCCCGTGCTGCTGCCCGACAACCACTACCTGAGCTACCAGTCCAAGCTGAGCAAAGACCCC
AACGAGAAGCGCGATCACATGGTCCTGCTGGAGTTCGTGACCGCCGCCGGGATCACTCACGGCATGGACG
AGCTGTACAAGTAATCTAGAGGGCCCGTTTAAACCCGCTGATCAGCCTCGACTGTGCCTTCTAGTTGCCA
GCCATCTGTTGTTTGCCCCTCCCCCGTGCCTTCCTTGACCCTGGAAGGTGCCACTCCCACTGTCCTTTCC
TAATAAAATGAGGAAATTGCATCGCATTGTCTGAGTAGGTGTCATTCTATTCTGGGGGGTGGGGTGGGGC
AGGACAGCAAGGGGGAGGATTGGGAAGACAATAGCAGGCATGCTGGGGATGCGGTGGGCTCTATGGCTTC
TGAGGCGGAAAGAACCAGCTGGGGCTCTAGGGGGTATCCCC
[124 nt withheld, positions 3192-3315]
C
[91 nt withheld, positions 3317-3407]
A
[49 nt withheld, positions 3409-3457]
CCTTTGACGTTGGAGTCCACGTTCTTT
[37 nt withheld, positions 3485-3521]
ACCCTATCTCGGTCTATTCTTTTGATTTATAAGGGATTTTGCCGATTTCGGCCTATTGGTTAAAAAATGA
GCTGATTTAACAAAAATTTAACGCGAATTAATTCTGTGGAATGTGTGTCAGTTAGGGTGTGGAAAGTCCC
CAGGCTCCCCAGCAGGCAGAAGTATGCAAAGCATGCATCTCAATTAGTCAGCAACCAGGTGTGGAAAGTC
CCCAGGCTCCCCAGCAGGCAGAAGTATGCAAAGCATGCATCTCAATTAGTCAGCAACCATAGTCCCGCCC
CTAACTCCGCCCATCCCGCCCCTAACTCCGCCCAGTTCCGCCCATTCTCCGCCCCATGGCTGACTAATTT
TTTTTATTTATGCAGAGGCCGAGGCCGCCTCTGCCTCTGAGCTATTCCAGAAGTAGTGAGGAGGCTTTTT
TGGAGGCCTAGGCTTTTGCAAAAAGCTCCCGGGAGCTTGTATATCCATTTTCGGATCTGATCAGCACGTG
TTGACAATTAATCATCGGCATAGTATATCGGCATAGTATAATACGACAAGGTGAGGAACTAAACCATGGC
CAAGTTGACCAGTGCCGTTCCGGTGCTCACCGCGCGCGACGTCGCCGGAGCGGTCGAGTTCTGGACCGAC
CGGCTCGGGTTCTCCCGGGACTTCGTGGAGGACGACTTCGCCGGTGTGGTCCGGGACGACGTGACCCTGT
TCATCAGCGCGGTCCAGGACCAGGTGGTGCCGGACAACACCCTGGCCTGGGTGTGGGTGCGCGGCCTGGA
CGAGCTGTACGCCGAGTGGTCGGAGGTCGTGTCCACGAACTTCCGGGACGCCTCCGGGCCGGCCATGACC
GAGATCGGCGAGCAGCCGTGGGGGCGGGAGTTCGCCCTGCGCGACCCGGCCGGCAACTGCGTGCACTTCG
TGGCCGAGGAGCAGGACTGACACGTGCTACGAGATTTCGATTCCACCGCCGCCTTCTATGAAAGGTTGGG
CTTCGGAATCGTTTTCCGGGACGCCGGCTGGATGATCCTCCAGCGCGGGGATCTCATGCTGGAGTTCTTC
GCCCACCCCAACTTGTTTATTGCAGCTTATAATGGTTACAAATAAAGCAATAGCATCACAAATTTCACAA
ATAAAGCATTTTTTTCACTGCATTCTAGTTGTGGTTTGTCCAAACTCATCAATGTATCTTATCATGTCTG
TATACCGTCGACCTCTAGCTAGAGCTTGGCGTAATCATGGTCATAGCTGTTTCCTGTGTGAAATTGTTAT
CCGCTCACAATTCCACACAACATACGAGCCGGAAGCATAAAGTGTAAAGCCTGGGGTGCCTAATGAGTGA
GCTAACTCACATTAATTGCGTTGCGCTCACTGCCCGCTTTCCAGTCGGGAAACCTGTCGTGCCAGCTGCA
TTAATGAATCGGCCAACGCGCGGGGAGAGGCGGTTTGCGTATTGGGCGCTCTTCCGCTTCCTCGCTCACT
GACTCGCTGCGCTCGGTCGTTCGGCTGCGGCGAGCGGTATCAGCTCACTCAAAGGCGGTAATACGGTTAT
CCACAGAATCAGGGGATAACGCAGGAAAGAACATGTGAGCAAAAGGCCAGCAAAAGGCCAGGAACCGTAA
AAAGGCCGCGTTGCTGGCGTTTTTCCATAGGCTCCGCCCCCCTGACGAGCATCACAAAAATCGACGCTCA
AGTCAGAGGTGGCGAAACCCGACAGGACTATAAAGATACCAGGCGTTTCCCCCTGGAAGCTCCCTCGTGC
GCTCTCCTGTTCCGACCCTGCCGCTTACCGGATACCTGTCCGCCTTTCTCCCTTCGGGAAGCGTGGCGCT
TTCTCATAGCTCACGCTGTAGGTATCTCAGTTCGGTGTAGGTCGTTCGCTCCAAGCTGGGCTGTGTGCAC
GAACCCCCCGTTCAGCCCGACCGCTGCGCCTTATCCGGTAACTATCGTCTTGAGTCCAACCCGGTAAGAC
ACGACTTATCGCCACTGGCAGCAGCCACTGGTAACAGGATTAGCAGAGCGAGGTATGTAGGCGGTGCTAC
AGAGTTCTTGAAGTGGTGGCCTAACTACGGCTACACTAGAAGAACAGTATTTGGTATCTGCGCTCTGCTG
AAGCCAGTTACCTTCGGAAAAAGAGTTGGTAGCTCTTGATCCGGCAAACAAACCACCGCTGGTAGCGGTG
GTTTTTTTGTTTGCAAGCAGCAGATTACGCGCAGAAAAAAAGGATCTCAAGAAGATCCTTTGATCTTTTC
TACGGGGTCTGACGCTCAGTGGAACGAAAACTCACGTTAAGGGATTTTGGTCATGAGATTATCAAAAAGG
ATCTTCACCTAGATCCTTTTAAATTAAAAATGAAGTTTTAAATCAATCTAAAGTATATATGAGTAAACTT
GGTCTGACAGTTACCAATGCTTAATCAGTGAGGCACCTATCTCAGCGATCTGTCTATTTCGTTCATCCAT
AGTTGCCTGACTCCCCGTCGTGTAGATAACTACGATACGGGAGGGCTTACCATCTGGCCCCAGTGCTGCA
ATGATACCGCGAGACCCACGCTCACCGGCTCCAGATTTATCAGCAATAAACCAGCCAGCCGGAAGGGCCG
AGCGCAGAAGTGGTCCTGCAACTTTATCCGCCTCCATCCAGTCTATTAATTGTTGCCGGGAAGCTAGAGT
AAGTAGTTCGCCAGTTAATAGTTTGCGCAACGTTGTTGCCATTGCTACAGGCATCGTGGTGTCACGCTCG
TCGTTTGGTATGGCTTCATTCAGCTCCGGTTCCCAACGATCAAGGCGAGTTACATGATCCCCCATGTTGT
GCAAAAAAGCGGTTAGCTCCTTCGGTCCTCCGATCGTTGTCAGAAGTAAGTTGGCCGCAGTGTTATCACT
CATGGTTATGGCAGCACTGCATAATTCTCTTACTGTCATGCCATCCGTAAGATGCTTTTCTGTGACTGGT
GAGTACTCAACCAAGTCATTCTGAGAATAGTGTATGCGGCGACCGAGTTGCTCTTGCCCGGCGTCAATAC
GGGATAATACCGCGCCACATAGCAGAACTTTAAAAGTGCTCATCATTGGAAAACGTTCTTCGGGGCGAAA
ACTCTCAAGGATCTTACCGCTGTTGAGATCCAGTTCGATGTAACCCACTCGTGCACCCAACTGATCTTCA
GCATCTTTTACTTTCACCAGCGTTTCTGGGTGAGCAAAAACAGGAAGGCAAAATGCCGCAAAAAAGGGAA
TAAGGGCGACACGGAAATGTTGAATACTCATACTCTTCCTTTTTCAATATTATTGAAGCATTTATCAGGG
TTATTGTCTCATGAGCGGATACATATTTGAATGTATTTAGAAAAATAAACAAATAGGGGTTCCGCGCACA
TTTCCCCGAAAAGTGCCACCTGACGTC
Features (pLannotate 1.2.2; 22 found; start..end, strand, type, name):
     28..80      -  misc_feature   bom (fragment): basis of mobility region from pBR322
    235..614     +  enhancer       CMV enhancer: human cytomegalovirus immediate early enhancer
    615..818     +  promoter       CMV promoter: human cytomegalovirus (CMV) immediate early promoter
    814..847     +  LTR            5' LTR (truncated) (fragment): truncated 5' long terminal repeat (LTR) from HIV-1
    863..881     +  promoter       T7 promoter: promoter for bacteriophage T7 RNA polymerase
    920..2149    +  CDS            Arrb2: ARRB2_RAT - Experimental evidence at protein level: Swiss-Prot protein existence level 1. Functions in regulating agonist-mediated G-protein coupled receptor (GPCR) signaling by mediating both receptor desensitization and resensitization processes. During homologous desensitization, beta- arrestins bind to the GPRK-phosphorylated receptor and sterically preclude its coupling to the cognate G-protein; the binding appears to require additional receptor determinants exposed only in the active receptor conformation. The beta-arrestins target many receptors for internalization by acting as endocyti
   2166..2884    +  CDS            mEYFP (fragment): enhanced YFP with monomerizing A206K mutation (Zacharias et al., 2002) mammalian codon-optimized
   2922..3146    +  polyA_signal   bGH poly(A) signal: bovine growth hormone polyadenylation signal
   3150..3171    +  promoter       SV40 promoter (fragment): SV40 enhancer and early promoter
   3192..3620    +  rep_origin     f1 ori (sequence partly withheld): f1 bacteriophage origin of replication; arrow indicates direction of (+) strand synthesis
   3634..3963    +  promoter       SV40 promoter: SV40 enhancer and early promoter
   4011..4058    +  promoter       EM7 promoter: synthetic bacterial promoter&nbsp
   4077..4451    +  CDS            BleoR: antibiotic-binding protein; Sh ble from Streptoalloteichus hindustanus; confers resistance to bleomycin, phleomycin, and Zeocin™
   4461..4586    +  CDS            ble (fragment): BLE_KLEPN - Experimental evidence at protein level: Swiss-Prot protein existence level 1. Binding protein with a strong affinity to the bleomycin family of antibiotics. Binds to CL990; an antimitotic-antibiotic compound. From Klebsiella pneumoniae.
   4581..4702    +  polyA_signal   SV40 poly(A) signal: SV40 polyadenylation signal
   4775..4791    -  protein_bind   lac operator: The lac repressor binds to the lac operator to inhibit transcription in E. coli. This inhibition can be relieved by adding lactose or isopropyl-β-D-thiogalactopyranoside (IPTG). lac repressor encoded by lacI
   4799..4829    -  promoter       lac promoter: promoter for the E. coli lac operon
   4844..4865    -  protein_bind   CAP binding site: CAP binding activates transcription in the presence of cAMP. E. coli catabolite activator protein
   4878..4970    -  CDS            lacI (fragment): lac repressor; lacI; The lac repressor binds to the lac operator to inhibit transcription in E. coli. This inhibition can be relieved by adding lactose or isopropyl-β-D-thiogalactopyranoside (IPTG).
   5153..5741    -  rep_origin     ori: high-copy-number ColE1/pMB1/pBR322/pUC origin of replication
   5912..6772    -  CDS            AmpR: β-lactamase; bla; confers resistance to ampicillin, carbenicillin, and related antibiotics
   6773..6877    -  promoter       AmpR promoter: bla
