[The description below was written by a language model from this plasmid's Addgene catalogue record and pLannotate feature annotations shown in this document.]
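Description:
beta-arrestin2 mYFP is a mammalian expression plasmid built on the pcDNA3.1 zeo backbone, with a sequenced length of about 6.9 kb. It is propagated in E. coli as a high-copy plasmid through a ColE1/pUC-type origin and selected with ampicillin via the bla gene and its native promoter. An f1 origin is also present, allowing single-stranded DNA production. For selection in mammalian cells, the backbone carries a Sh ble (BleoR) cassette conferring Zeocin resistance. This cassette is driven by the SV40 early promoter, with an EM7 bacterial promoter directly upstream of the coding sequence, and is terminated by an SV40 polyadenylation signal. The annotation software also reports short fragments (a truncated HIV-1 LTR, lacI, bom and a second ble match), which are most likely backbone remnants or incidental matches rather than functional parts.

The payload is the rat beta-arrestin2 (Arrb2) coding sequence, cloned between HindIII and XbaI and fused at its C terminus to mYFP, an enhanced YFP carrying the monomerizing A206K mutation that reduces the tendency of the fluorescent protein to self-associate. Expression is driven by the human CMV immediate-early enhancer and promoter and terminated by the bovine growth hormone polyadenylation signal. A T7 promoter lies just upstream of the insert and could support in vitro transcription.

Beta-arrestin2 binds agonist-activated, kinase-phosphorylated G-protein-coupled receptors, mediating their desensitization and internalization. The associated publication used fluorescence resonance energy transfer to follow beta-arrestin recruitment to the beta2-adrenergic receptor. The YFP fusion is therefore suited to serve as a FRET partner for a tagged receptor, or for imaging arrestin translocation in live transfected cells.
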