Addgene plasmid #36917: beta-arrestin2 mYFP
Depositing lab: Robert Lefkowitz. Depositing organization: Duke University. Publication: G-protein-coupled receptor kinase specificity for beta-arrestin recruitment to the beta2-adrenergic receptor revealed by fluorescence resonance energy transfer. Violin JD, Ren XR, Lefkowitz RJ. J Biol Chem. 2006 Jul 21;281(29):20577-88. Epub 2006 May 10. 10.1074/jbc.M513605200 PubMed 16687412.
Backbone
  Vector backbone: pcDNA3.1 zeo
  Backbone size w/o insert (bp): 5015
  Vector type: Mammalian Expression
  Selectable markers: Zeocin
Growth in bacteria
  Bacterial resistance: Ampicillin, 100 μg/mL
  Growth temperature: 37°C
  Growth strain: DH5alpha
  Copy number: High Copy
Gene/Insert
  Gene/Insert name: beta-arrestin2
  Species: R. norvegicus (rat)
  Insert size (bp): 1900
  Entrez Gene: Arrb2 (a.k.a. BARRES)
  Promoter: CMV
  Tag / fusion protein: mYFP (C terminal on insert)
  Cloning method: Restriction Enzyme; 5′ cloning site HindIII (unknown if destroyed); 3′ cloning site XbaI (unknown if destroyed)
  Sequencing primers: 5′ CMV-F
Terms and licenses: Academic/Nonprofit Terms; Industry Terms: Not Available to Industry
How to cite: beta-arrestin2 mYFP was a gift from Robert Lefkowitz (Addgene plasmid # 36917 ; http://n2t.net/addgene:36917 ; RRID:Addgene_36917)
