>Addgene plasmid #36917 | beta-arrestin2 mYFP | addgene partial sequence | sequence record 46751 | EGFP-N 5'-CGTCGCCGTCCAGCTCGACCAG-3'
TTGCTCACCAGTGCCTCGACTCCACCGCAGAGTTGATCATCATAGTCGTCATCCTTCATCCCCTTCAGCC
GAAGCCTCGCAAAGTCCTCAAACACGATGTCGTCGTCTGTGGCATAGTTGGTATCGAATTCAATGAGGTT
GGTATCCACAGGGATGTCTATTTCCCGGGGGGCTGACTGGGGTCGGGGAAGGGTGATGTGGTCGTGGGGC
TTGGGGTGCATTAGGACGAAAGGTAGCTCCACGGAGACATCCCCGCCTCGAGACACCACCAGCTTCACCT
TGACCCTGTAGGATACTAGGATTCCCAGCACCTCCTTGTTGGCTCCCTCCTTCACAATGGTGCTGGAAGC
CAGGTTGGTGTCTTCGTGCTTGAGTTGCCCATCAAGGGCAAGGCCACGCTTCTCTCGGTTGTCACTGAGC
AGCGGGGTTATGGTGTACACCTTGCAGAATGTGGAACTGGGAGACACCTGGTCATCTTGTTCAAGCTGAG
CCACAGGACACTTGTACTGCGCGGTGCTGAAGAGGCAAATGTCGGCATACTGTCTCACAGACACTCTGAT
CTTCTTGACGGTCTTGGCAGAATTGTTGGTGACGTGGACGTTGACATTGAGGGGTTCCCCATGGTAGTAC
AGCTCTTTGTCCAGGGAAGCCTCTAGGTGCAGGGACCTCCGGTCAGACATGAGGAAGTGGCGTGTGGTTT
CAGCTGATGGCTGGGGGCCGGGTGTCTCAGGAGCAAACTGTACCTTTCTGATGATAAGCCGCACGGAGTT
CCTTTTGTGGCTTTTTTCTTCTATAGATTTGGCACAGAAGGCTCGAATCTCAAAGTCTACTCCACANGCC
TTCCCCTGTGTCCTCCGGTCCTGGCTGCAGTGTGACGGAA
